Addgene plasmid #248072: pAAV.CAG.(cyto).iATPSnFR2.A95K.tdTomato
Purpose: iATPSnFR2.A95K variant with non-responsive tdTomato
Depositing lab: Tim Brown. Depositing organization: HHMI, Janelia Research Campus. Publication: iATPSnFR2: A high-dynamic-range fluorescent sensor for monitoring intracellular ATP. Marvin JS, Kokotos AC, Kumar M, Pulido C, Tkachuk AN, Yao JS, Brown TA, Ryan TA. Proc Natl Acad Sci U S A. 2024 May 21;121(21):e2314604121. doi: 10.1073/pnas.2314604121. Epub 2024 May 15. PubMed 38748581.
Backbone
  Vector backbone: pAAV
  Vector type: AAV
Growth in bacteria
  Bacterial resistance: Ampicillin, 100 μg/mL
  Growth temperature: 30°C
  Growth strain: NEB Stable
  Copy number: Low Copy
Gene/Insert
  Gene/Insert name: iATPSnFR2.A95K.tdTomato
  Species: M. musculus (mouse)
  Mutation: A95K
  Cloning method: Restriction Enzyme; 5′ cloning site Unknown (unknown if destroyed)
Terms and licenses: Academic/Nonprofit Terms; Industry Terms: Not Available to Industry
How to cite: pAAV.CAG.(cyto).iATPSnFR2.A95K.tdTomato was a gift from Tim Brown (Addgene plasmid # 248072 ; http://n2t.net/addgene:248072 ; RRID:Addgene_248072)
