[The description below was written by a language model from this plasmid's Addgene catalogue record and pLannotate feature annotations shown in this document.]
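Description:
pAAV.CAG.(cyto).iATPSnFR2.A95K.tdTomato is an adeno-associated virus transfer plasmid built on a pAAV backbone, in which two AAV2 inverted terminal repeats flank a mammalian expression cassette so that it can be packaged into recombinant AAV particles or used directly by transfection. In bacteria it is maintained through a ColE1/pUC-type origin and selected with ampicillin via the β-lactamase gene. An f1 phage origin and small lacI and lacZα remnants are also present in the backbone. The catalogue lists it as low copy and propagated in a recombination-deficient strain, consistent with the usual concern for ITR stability.

The payload is driven by the CAG promoter, annotated here as a CMV enhancer fragment, the chicken β-actin promoter and chimeric β-actin/β-globin intron sequences. The open reading frame encodes iATPSnFR2, a genetically encoded ATP sensor. The feature table shows fragments of the bacterial F0F1-ATP synthase ε subunit (atpC, matching thermophilic Bacillus/Geobacillus proteins) on either side of a GFP-derived fluorescent domain, an arrangement in which ATP binding to the ε subunit changes green fluorescence. This version carries the A95K substitution. The record does not state how the mutation affects sensor properties. Although the catalogue lists mouse as the species, the annotated coding parts are of bacterial, jellyfish and coral origin. The sensor is followed by tdTomato, described as non-responsive to ATP, which provides a constant red signal suited to ratiometric normalisation for expression level. The "(cyto)" in the name suggests untargeted, cytosolic expression. A WPRE and an SV40 polyadenylation signal follow the coding sequence to enhance transcript stability and processing. The construct is intended for monitoring intracellular ATP in living cells.
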