Features (pLannotate 1.2.2; 20 found; start..end, strand, type, name):
     61..194     +  repeat_region  AAV2 ITR: inverted terminal repeat of adeno-associated virus serotype 2 inverted
    188..244     -  CDS            lacI (fragment): lac repressor; lacI; The lac repressor binds to the lac operator to inhibit transcription in E. coli. This inhibition can be relieved by adding lactose or isopropyl-β-D-thiogalactopyranoside (IPTG).
    427..1015    -  rep_origin     ori: high-copy-number ColE1/pMB1/pBR322/pUC origin of replication
   1186..2046    -  CDS            AmpR: β-lactamase; bla; confers resistance to ampicillin, carbenicillin, and related antibiotics
   2047..2151    -  promoter       AmpR promoter: bla
   2204..2632    -  rep_origin     f1 ori (sequence partly withheld): f1 bacteriophage origin of replication; arrow indicates direction of (+) strand synthesis
   2637..2706    -  CDS            lacZα (fragment): LacZα fragment of β-galactosidase; lacZ fragment
   2701..2833    -  repeat_region  AAV2 ITR (fragment): inverted terminal repeat of adeno-associated virus serotype 2 inverted
   2896..3144    +  enhancer       CMV enhancer (fragment): human cytomegalovirus immediate early enhancer
   3146..3423    +  promoter       chicken β-actin promoter: No description available
   3424..3559    +  intron         hybrid intron (fragment): hybrid between chicken β-actin (CBA) and minute virus of mice (MMV) introns (Gray et al., 2011)
   3648..3778    +  intron         chimeric intron (fragment): chimera between introns from chicken β-actin and rabbit β-globin
   3776..3868    +  CDS            HBB (fragment): HBB_LEPEU - Experimental evidence at protein level: Swiss-Prot protein existence level 1. Involved in oxygen transport from the lung to the various peripheral tissues. From Lepus europaeus (European hare).
   3857..4177    +  CDS            atpC (fragment): ATPE_GEOKA - Experimental evidence at protein level: Swiss-Prot protein existence level 1. Produces ATP from ADP in the presence of a proton gradient across the membrane. From Geobacillus kaustophilus (strain HTA426).
   4190..4909    +  CDS            cEGFP: cEGFP is a basic (constitutively fluorescent) green fluorescent protein published in 2008, derived from Aequorea victoria.
   4922..4993    +  CDS            atpC (fragment): ATPE_BACP3 - Experimental evidence at protein level: Swiss-Prot protein existence level 1. Produces ATP from ADP in the presence of a proton gradient across the membrane. From Bacillus sp. (strain PS3).
   5042..6469    +  CDS            tdTomato: tdTomato is a basic (constitutively fluorescent) orange fluorescent protein published in 2004, derived from Discosoma sp.. It is reported to be a somewhat slowly-maturing tandem dimer with low acid sensitivity.
   6485..7073    +  misc_feature   WPRE: woodchuck hepatitis virus posttranscriptional regulatory element
   7116..7237    -  polyA_signal   SV40 poly(A) signal: SV40 polyadenylation signal
   7260..7328    -  CDS            large T antigen (fragment): large T antigen from SV40 (simian virus 40)
>Addgene plasmid #248072 | pAAV.CAG.(cyto).iATPSnFR2.A95K.tdTomato | addgene full sequence | sequence record 493839 | Addgene NGS Result
GGATCTTCCTAGAGCATGGCTACGTAGATAAGTAGCATGGCGGGTTAATCATTAACTACAAGGAACCCCT
AGTGATGGAGTTGGCCACTCCCTCTCTGCGCGCTCGCTCGCTCACTGAGGCCGGGCGACCAAAGGTCGCC
CGACGCCCGGGCTTTGCCCGGGCGGCCTCAGTGAGCGAGCGAGCGCGCAGCTGCATTAATGAATCGGCCA
ACGCGCGGGGAGAGGCGGTTTGCGTATTGGGCGCTCTTCCGCTTCCTCGCTCACTGACTCGCTGCGCTCG
GTCGTTCGGCTGCGGCGAGCGGTATCAGCTCACTCAAAGGCGGTAATACGGTTATCCACAGAATCAGGGG
ATAACGCAGGAAAGAACATGTGAGCAAAAGGCCAGCAAAAGGCCAGGAACCGTAAAAAGGCCGCGTTGCT
GGCGTTTTTCCATAGGCTCCGCCCCCCTGACGAGCATCACAAAAATCGACGCTCAAGTCAGAGGTGGCGA
AACCCGACAGGACTATAAAGATACCAGGCGTTTCCCCCTGGAAGCTCCCTCGTGCGCTCTCCTGTTCCGA
CCCTGCCGCTTACCGGATACCTGTCCGCCTTTCTCCCTTCGGGAAGCGTGGCGCTTTCTCATAGCTCACG
CTGTAGGTATCTCAGTTCGGTGTAGGTCGTTCGCTCCAAGCTGGGCTGTGTGCACGAACCCCCCGTTCAG
CCCGACCGCTGCGCCTTATCCGGTAACTATCGTCTTGAGTCCAACCCGGTAAGACACGACTTATCGCCAC
TGGCAGCAGCCACTGGTAACAGGATTAGCAGAGCGAGGTATGTAGGCGGTGCTACAGAGTTCTTGAAGTG
GTGGCCTAACTACGGCTACACTAGAAGAACAGTATTTGGTATCTGCGCTCTGCTGAAGCCAGTTACCTTC
GGAAAAAGAGTTGGTAGCTCTTGATCCGGCAAACAAACCACCGCTGGTAGCGGTGGTTTTTTTGTTTGCA
AGCAGCAGATTACGCGCAGAAAAAAAGGATCTCAAGAAGATCCTTTGATCTTTTCTACGGGGTCTGACGC
TCAGTGGAACGAAAACTCACGTTAAGGGATTTTGGTCATGAGATTATCAAAAAGGATCTTCACCTAGATC
CTTTTAAATTAAAAATGAAGTTTTAAATCAATCTAAAGTATATATGAGTAAACTTGGTCTGACAGTTACC
AATGCTTAATCAGTGAGGCACCTATCTCAGCGATCTGTCTATTTCGTTCATCCATAGTTGCCTGACTCCC
CGTCGTGTAGATAACTACGATACGGGAGGGCTTACCATCTGGCCCCAGTGCTGCAATGATACCGCGAGAC
CCACGCTCACCGGCTCCAGATTTATCAGCAATAAACCAGCCAGCCGGAAGGGCCGAGCGCAGAAGTGGTC
CTGCAACTTTATCCGCCTCCATCCAGTCTATTAATTGTTGCCGGGAAGCTAGAGTAAGTAGTTCGCCAGT
TAATAGTTTGCGCAACGTTGTTGCCATTGCTACAGGCATCGTGGTGTCACGCTCGTCGTTTGGTATGGCT
TCATTCAGCTCCGGTTCCCAACGATCAAGGCGAGTTACATGATCCCCCATGTTGTGCAAAAAAGCGGTTA
GCTCCTTCGGTCCTCCGATCGTTGTCAGAAGTAAGTTGGCCGCAGTGTTATCACTCATGGTTATGGCAGC
ACTGCATAATTCTCTTACTGTCATGCCATCCGTAAGATGCTTTTCTGTGACTGGTGAGTACTCAACCAAG
TCATTCTGAGAATAGTGTATGCGGCGACCGAGTTGCTCTTGCCCGGCGTCAATACGGGATAATACCGCGC
CACATAGCAGAACTTTAAAAGTGCTCATCATTGGAAAACGTTCTTCGGGGCGAAAACTCTCAAGGATCTT
ACCGCTGTTGAGATCCAGTTCGATGTAACCCACTCGTGCACCCAACTGATCTTCAGCATCTTTTACTTTC
ACCAGCGTTTCTGGGTGAGCAAAAACAGGAAGGCAAAATGCCGCAAAAAAGGGAATAAGGGCGACACGGA
AATGTTGAATACTCATACTCTTCCTTTTTCAATATTATTGAAGCATTTATCAGGGTTATTGTCTCATGAG
CGGATACATATTTGAATGTATTTAGAAAAATAAACAAATAGGGGTTCCGCGCACATTTCCCCGAAAAGTG
CCACCTAAATTGTAAGCGTTAATATTTTGTTAAAATTCGCGTTAAATTTTTGTTAAATCAGCTCATTTTT
TAACCAATAGGCCGAAATCGGCAAAATCCCTTATAAATCAAAAGAATAGACCGAGATAGGGT
[37 nt withheld, positions 2303-2339]
AAAGAACGTGGACTCCAACGTCAAAGG
[49 nt withheld, positions 2367-2415]
T
[91 nt withheld, positions 2417-2507]
G
[124 nt withheld, positions 2509-2632]
CCCATTCGCCATTCAGGCTGCGCAACTGTTGGGAAGGGCGATCGGTGCGGGCCTCTTCGCTATTACGCCA
GCTGCGCGCTCGCTCGCTCACTGAGGCCGCCCGGGCAAAGCCCGGGCGTCGGGCGACCTTTGGTCGCCCG
GCCTCAGTGAGCGAGCGAGCGCGCAGAGAGGGAGTGGCCAACTCCATCACTAGGGGTTCCTTGTAGTTAA
TGATTAACCCGCCATGCTACTTATCTACGTAGCCATGCTCTAGGAAGATCGTACCATTGACGTCAATAAT
GACGTATGTTCCCATAGTAACGCCAATAGGGACTTTCCATTGACGTCAATGGGTGGAGTATTTACGGTAA
ACTGCCCACTTGGCAGTACATCAAGTGTATCATATGCCAAGTACGCCCCCTATTGACGTCAATGACGGTA
AATGGCCCGCCTGGCATTATGCCCAGTACATGACCTTATGGGACTTTCCTACTTGGCAGTACATCTACGT
ATTAGTCATCGCTATTACCATGGTCGAGGTGAGCCCCACGTTCTGCTTCACTCTCCCCATCTCCCCCCCC
TCCCCACCCCCAATTTTGTATTTATTTATTTTTTAATTATTTTGTGCAGCGATGGGGGCGGGGGGGGGGG
GGGGGCGCGCGCCRGGGGGGGGGGGGSGGGGSGRGGGGSGGGGSGGGGSGRGGCGGRGAGGTGCGGCGGC
AGCCAATCAGAGCGGCGCGCTCCGAAAGTTTCCTTTTATGGCGAGGCGGCGGCGGCGGCGGCCCTATAAA
AAGCGAAGCGCGCGGCGGGCGGGAGTCGCTGCGCGCTGCCTTCGCCCCGTGCCCCGCTCCGCCGCCGCCT
CGCGCCGCCCGCCCCGGCTCTGACTGACCGCGTTACTCCCACAGGTGAGCGGGCGGGACGGCCCTTCTCC
TCCGGGCTGTAATTAGCGCTTGGTTTAATGACGGCTTGTTTCTTTTCTGTGGCTGCGTGAAAGCCTTGAG
GGGCTCCGGGAGGGCCCTTTGTGCGGGGGGAGCGGCTCGGGGCTGTCCGCGGGGGGACGGCTGCCTTCGG
GGGGGACGGGGCAGGGCGGGGTTCGGCTTCTGGCGTGTGACCGGCGGCTCTAGAGCCTCTGCTAACCATG
TTCATGCCTTCTTCTTTTTCCTACAGCTCCTGGGCAACGTGCTGGTTATTGTGCTGTCTCATCATTTTGG
CAAAGAATTGGATCCCGCCACCATGGGCAGATCTATGAAGACTATTCACGTGAGTGTCGTAACTCCCGAC
GGGCCTGTATATGAGGATGACGTTGAAATGGTGAGCGTCAAAGCAAAAAGTGGCGAGCTCGGTATTCTCC
CAGGCCACATTCCCTTGAAAGCTCCCCTAGAGATCAGTGCCGCACGCCTGAAGAAAGGGGGCAAAACACA
GTATATCGCTGTGTCAGGCGGCAACCTCGAAGTGCGGCCTGACAAGGTGACCATCTATGCCCAGGCAGCC
GAGAGGGCTGAGGATATCGATGTCCTGCGCGCCAAGAAAGCCAAGGAGAGAGCCGAGCGCCGACTCCAAT
CACAGGTCCTGGTCGGGAACGTCTATATCACCGCCGACAAGCAGAAGAACGGCATCAAGGCGAACTTCAA
GATCCGCCACAACGTGGAGGACGGCAGCATGCAGCTCGCCGACCACTACCAGCAGAACACCCCCATCGGC
GACGGCCCCGTGCTGCTGCCCGACAACCACTACCTGAGCACCCAGTCCGTGCTGAGCAAAGACCCTAACG
AGAAGCGCGATCACATGGTCCTGCTGGAGTTCGTGACCGCCGCCGGGATCACTCTCGGCATGGACGAGCT
GTACAAGGGCGGTACCGGAGGGAGCATGAGCAAGGGCGAGGAGCTGTTCACCGGGGTGGTGCCCATCCTG
GTCGAGCTGGACGGCGACGTAAACGGCCACAAGTTCAGCGTGCGCGGCGAGGGCGAGGGCGATGCCACCA
ACGGCAAGCTGACCCTGAAGTTCATCTGCACCACCGGCAAGCTGCCCGTGCCCTGGCCCACCCTCGTGAC
CACCCTGACCTACGGCGTGCAGTGCTTCAGCCGCTACCCCGACCACATGAAGCAGCACGACTTCTTCAAG
TCCGCCATGCCCGAAGGCTACGTCCAGGAGCGCACCATCAGCTTCAAGGACGACGGCACCTACAAGACCC
GCGCCGAGGTGAAGTTCGAGGGCGACACCCTGGTGAACCGCATCGAGCTGAAGGGCATCGACTTCAAGGA
GGACGGCAACATCCTGGGGCACAAGCTGGAGTACAACTTTATTTGTGTGGACATCGATTTTAAGCGCGCC
GAGCTCGCCCTTAAGCGCGCAATGAATAGGCTCTCAGTTGCCGAAATGAAGCTGCAGGGCGGAGGCTCGG
GCGGAGGTGGGTCGGGTGGCGGCGGATCAATGGTTAGCAAGGGTGAAGAGGTGATTAAAGAGTTTATGCG
TTTTAAAGTACGCATGGAGGGTAGCATGAACGGTCATGAGTTTGAGATCGAGGGCGAAGGCGAAGGTCGT
CCGTACGAGGGTACGCAGACCGCTAAACTGAAAGTAACCAAAGGCGGTCCTCTGCCGTTCGCGTGGGACA
TCCTGTCCCCGCAGTTTATGTATGGTTCCAAGGCCTACGTCAAACACCCAGCCGATATCCCGGACTACAA
GAAGCTGTCTTTCCCGGAGGGTTTCAAGTGGGAGCGTGTAATGAACTTTGAGGACGGTGGCCTGGTTACC
GTCACCCAGGATAGCTCTCTGCAAGATGGCACCCTGATCTACAAGGTGAAGATGCGTGGTACGAACTTTC
CGCCGGATGGCCCGGTGATGCAGAAAAAGACGATGGGATGGGAAGCATCTACCGAGCGCCTGTATCCGCG
TGACGGTGTTCTGAAAGGTGAGATCCACCAGGCGCTGAAACTGAAGGACGGCGGTCACTACCTGGTTGAA
TTTAAGACGATCTATATGGCCAAAAAGCCGGTTCAACTGCCAGGTTACTACTACGTGGACACCAAACTGG
ATATCACGTCTCACAACGAAGATTATACCATCGTCGAACAGTATGAACGTAGCGAGGGCCGTCACCACCT
GTTCCTGGGCCACGGTACTGGTTCTACGGGTTCTGGTTCCTCTGGCACTGCGTCTTCCGAAGACAACAAC
ATGGCGGTGATCAAAGAGTTCATGAGGTTCAAAGTACGTATGGAAGGTTCTATGAACGGCCATGAGTTCG
AGATTGAAGGTGAGGGCGAGGGTCGCCCATACGAGGGCACTCAGACCGCAAAGCTGAAAGTTACCAAAGG
TGGCCCACTGCCTTTTGCGTGGGATATCCTGTCTCCGCAGTTCATGTACGGTTCCAAAGCCTACGTAAAA
CACCCGGCAGACATCCCGGATTACAAAAAGCTGTCCTTCCCAGAGGGCTTCAAATGGGAACGTGTTATGA
ATTTCGAAGATGGCGGCCTGGTCACTGTTACGCAGGACAGCAGCCTGCAAGACGGTACTCTGATTTACAA
AGTGAAAATGCGTGGCACTAACTTCCCGCCTGACGGTCCAGTAATGCAGAAGAAAACTATGGGCTGGGAA
GCTAGCACCGAACGTCTGTACCCGCGCGACGGTGTGCTGAAAGGCGAGATTCACCAGGCCCTGAAGCTGA
AGGATGGTGGTCACTATCTGGTTGAGTTCAAAACTATCTACATGGCAAAAAAGCCTGTACAACTGCCGGG
CTATTACTACGTTGACACTAAACTGGACATCACCTCCCACAACGAGGATTATACTATTGTTGAACAGTAC
GAGCGTTCTGAAGGTCGCCATCATCTGTTTCTGTATGGTATGGACGAACTGTATAAATAGAAGCTTATCG
ATAATCAACCTCTGGATTACAAAATTTGTGAAAGATTGACTGGTATTCTTAACTATGTTGCTCCTTTTAC
GCTATGTGGATACGCTGCTTTAATGCCTTTGTATCATGCTATTGCTTCCCGTATGGCTTTCATTTTCTCC
TCCTTGTATAAATCCTGGTTGCTGTCTCTTTATGAGGAGTTGTGGCCCGTTGTCAGGCAACGTGGCGTGG
TGTGCACTGTGTTTGCTGACGCAACCCCCACTGGTTGGGGCATTGCCACCACCTGTCAGCTCCTTTCCGG
GACTTTCGCTTTCCCCCTCCCTATTGCCACGGCGGAACTCATCGCCGCCTGCCTTGCCCGCTGCTGGACA
GGGGCTCGGCTGTTGGGCACTGACAATTCCGTGGTGTTGTCGGGGAAATCATCGTCCTTTCCTTGGCTGC
TCGCCTGTGTTGCCACCTGGATTCTGCGCGGGACGTCCTTCTGCTACGTCCCTTCGGCCCTCAATCCAGC
GGACCTTCCTTCCCGCGGCCTGCTGCCGGCTCTGCGGCCTCTTCCGCGTCTTCGCCTTCGCCCTCAGACG
AGTCGGATCTCCCTTTGGGCCGCCTCCCCGCATCGATACCGTCGACCCGGGCGGCCGCTTCGAGCAGACA
TGATAAGATACATTGATGAGTTTGGACAAACCACAACTAGAATGCAGTGAAAAAAATGCTTTATTTGTGA
AATTTGTGATGCTATTGCTTTATTTGTAACCATTATAAGCTGCAATAAACAAGTTAACAACAACAATTGC
ATTCATTTTATGTTTCAGGTTCAGGGGGAGATGTGGGAGGTTTTTTAAAGCAAGTAAAACCTCTACAAAT
GTGGTAAAATCGATAA
